Addgene plasmid #161896: pDest-311 (attR4-attR3)
Purpose: (Empty Backbone) Multisite Gateway (attR4-attR3) vector for mammalian protein expression
Depositing lab: Dominic Esposito. Depositing organization: National Cancer Institute (NCI). Publication: Combinatorial assembly of clone libraries using site-specific recombination. Wall VE, Garvey LA, Mehalko JL, Procter LV, Esposito D. Methods Mol Biol. 2014;1116:193-208. doi: 10.1007/978-1-62703-764-8_14. PubMed 24395366.
Backbone
  Vector backbone: pUC19
  Vector type: Mammalian Expression
Growth in bacteria
  Bacterial resistance: Chloramphenicol and Ampicillin, 25 & 100 μg/mL
  Growth temperature: 37°C
  Growth strain: ccdB Survival
  Copy number: High Copy
Gene/Insert
  Gene/Insert name: None
Terms and licenses: Academic/Nonprofit Terms; Industry Terms: Not Available to Industry
How to cite: pDest-311 (attR4-attR3) was a gift from Dominic Esposito (Addgene plasmid # 161896 ; http://n2t.net/addgene:161896 ; RRID:Addgene_161896)
