[The description below was written by a language model from this plasmid's Addgene catalogue record and pLannotate feature annotations shown in this document.]
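Description:
pDest-311 (attR4-attR3) is an empty Multisite Gateway destination vector built on a pUC19 backbone and catalogued as a mammalian expression vector. The sequenced record is 4,376 nt. It replicates in E. coli from the high-copy ColE1/pUC origin and carries a β-lactamase gene with its own promoter for ampicillin selection. Remnants of the pUC19 lacZα region are also annotated: the lac promoter, operator and CAP site, part of the multiple cloning site, and short lacI, bom and rop fragments.

The functional core is a Gateway counter-selection cassette inserted into the lacZα/MCS region. It contains the ccdB gyrase toxin gene, a ccdA fragment, and a chloramphenicol acetyltransferase gene with cat and lac UV5 promoter elements. The cassette is flanked by two attR recombination sites. The annotation software labels one flank attR3 and the other attR1 overlapping an attB4 core; given the construct's name, this second site is most likely the attR4 site. Because ccdB is toxic to ordinary E. coli, the unrecombined plasmid is maintained in a ccdB-tolerant strain under both chloramphenicol and ampicillin. In an LR Clonase reaction, a set of compatible entry clones replaces the ccdB/CmR cassette, so correct recombinants survive in standard strains and lose chloramphenicol resistance.

No mammalian promoter, polyadenylation signal or mammalian selection marker appears in the feature table. The record does not state where these come from, but they presumably have to be supplied by the entry clones. This fits the stated use in combinatorial assembly of expression clone libraries by site-specific recombination.
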