Features (pLannotate 1.2.2; 19 found; start..end, strand, type, name):
    137..236     +  misc_feature   bom (fragment): basis of mobility region from pBR322
    242..399     -  CDS            lacZα (fragment): LacZα fragment of β-galactosidase; lacZ fragment
    407..427     +  protein_bind   attB4: mutant version of attB; core recombination site for the Gateway® BP reaction BP Clonase™
    411..530     +  protein_bind   attR1: mutant version of attR; recombination site for the Gateway® LR reaction LR Clonase™
    571..876     -  CDS            ccdB: CcdB, a bacterial toxin that poisons DNA gyrase; ccdB; Plasmids containing the ccdB gene cannot be propagated in standard E. coli strains.
    881..1039    -  CDS            ccdA (fragment): CCDA_ECO57 - Also known as H, letA. Experimental evidence at protein level: Swiss-Prot protein existence level 1. Antitoxin component of a type II toxin-antitoxin (TA) system which inhibits the post-segregational killing (PSK) of plasmid-free cells, also referred to as a plasmid addiction system. Binds to and blocks the activity of CcdB; will also remove bound CcdB protein from the CcdB-GyrA complex by forming a CcdA-CcdB complex, a process termed rejuvenation. Functions as a transcriptional corepressor for the ccdAB operon, repression also requires CcdB (By similarity). From Escherichia coli
   1196..1876    -  CDS            CmR: chloramphenicol acetyltransferase confers resistance to chloramphenicol
   1877..1906    -  promoter       cat promoter (fragment): promoter of the E. coli cat gene encoding chloramphenicol acetyltransferase
   1930..1960    -  promoter       lac UV5 promoter: E. coli lac promoter with an "up" mutation
   1985..2108    -  protein_bind   attR3: mutant version of attR; recombination site for the Gateway® LR reaction LR Clonase™
   2108..2142    +  misc_feature   MCS (fragment): pUC18/19 multiple cloning site
   2179..2195    -  protein_bind   lac operator: The lac repressor binds to the lac operator to inhibit transcription in E. coli. This inhibition can be relieved by adding lactose or isopropyl-β-D-thiogalactopyranoside (IPTG). lac repressor encoded by lacI
   2203..2233    -  promoter       lac promoter: promoter for the E. coli lac operon
   2248..2269    -  protein_bind   CAP binding site: CAP binding activates transcription in the presence of cAMP. E. coli catabolite activator protein
   2282..2374    -  CDS            lacI (fragment): lac repressor; lacI; The lac repressor binds to the lac operator to inhibit transcription in E. coli. This inhibition can be relieved by adding lactose or isopropyl-β-D-thiogalactopyranoside (IPTG).
   2557..3145    -  rep_origin     ori: high-copy-number ColE1/pMB1/pBR322/pUC origin of replication
   3316..4176    -  CDS            AmpR: β-lactamase; bla; confers resistance to ampicillin, carbenicillin, and related antibiotics
   4177..4281    -  promoter       AmpR promoter: bla
   4376..35      +  CDS            rop (fragment) (across the origin): Rop protein, which maintains plasmids at low copy number; rop
>Addgene plasmid #161896 | pDest-311 (attR4-attR3) | addgene full sequence | sequence record 323914 | Addgene NGS Result
TCGCGCGTTTCGGTGATGACGGTGAAAACCTCTGACACATGCAGCTCCCGGAGACGGTCACAGCTTGTCT
GTAAGCGGATGCCGGGAGCAGACAAGCCCGTCAGGGCGCGTCAGCGGGTGTTGGCGGGTGTCGGGGCTGG
CTTAACTATGCGGCATCAGAGCAGATTGTACTGAGAGTGCACCATATGCGGTGTGAAATACCGCACAGAT
GCGTAAGGAGAAAATACCGCATCAGGCGCCATTCGCCATTCAGGCTGCGCAACTGTTGGGAAGGGCGATC
GGTGCGGGCCTCTTCGCTATTACGCCAGCTGGCGAAAGGGGGATGTGCTGCAAGGCGATTAAGTTGGGTA
ACGCCAGGGTTTTCCCAGTCACGACGTTGTAAAACGACGGCCAGTGAATTCGAGATCAACTTTGTATAGA
AAAGTTGAACGAGAAACGTAAAATGATATAAATATCAATATATTAAATTAGATTTTGCATAAAAAACAGA
CTACATAATACTGTAAAACACAACATATCCAGTCACTATGGTCGACCTGCAGACTGGCTGTGTATAAGGG
AGCCTGACATTTATATTACCCAGAACATCAGGTTAATGGCGTTTTTGATGTCATTTTCGCGGTGGCTGAG
ATCAGCCACTTCTTCCCCGATAACGGAGACCGGCACACTGGCCATATCGGTGGTCATCATGCGCCAGCTT
TCATCCCCGATATGCACCACCGGGTAAAGTTCACGGGGGACTTTATCTGACAGCAGACGTGCACTGGCCA
GGGGGATCACCATCCGTCGCCCGGGCGTGTCAATAATATCACTCTGTACATCCACAAACAGACGATAACG
GCTCTCTCTTTTATAGGTGTAAACCTTAAACTGCATTTCACCAGCCCCTGTTCTCGTCGGCAAAAGAGCC
GTTCATTTCAATAAACCGGGCGACCTCAGCCATCCCTTCCTGATTTTCCGCTTTCCAGCGTTCGGCACGC
AGACGACGGGCTTCATTCTGCATGGTTGTGCTTACCGAACCGGAGATATTGACATCATATATGCCTTGAG
CAACTGATAGCTGTCGCTGTCAACTGTCACTGTAATACGCTGCTTCATAGCATACCTCTTTTTGACATAC
TTCGGGTATACATATCAGTATATATTCTTATACCGCAAAAATCAGCGCGCAAATACGCATACTGTTATCT
GGCTTTTAGTAAGCCGGATCCTCTAGATTACGCCCCGCCTGCCACTCATCGCAGTACTGTTGTAATTCAT
TAAGCATTCTGCCGACATGGAAGCCATCACAAACGGCATGATGAACCTGAATCGCCAGCGGCATCAGCAC
CTTGTCGCCTTGCGTATAATATTTGCCCATGGTGAAAACGGGGGCGAAGAAGTTGTCCATATTGGCCACG
TTTAAATCAAAACTGGTGAAACTCACCCAGGGATTGGCTGAGACGAAAAACATATTCTCAATAAACCCTT
TAGGGAAATAGGCCAGGTTTTCACCGTAACACGCCACATCTTGCGAATATATGTGTAGAAACTGCCGGAA
ATCGTCGTGGTATTCACTCCAGAGCGATGAAAACGTTTCAGTTTGCTCATGGAAAACGGTGTAACAAGGG
TGAACACTATCCCATATCACCAGCTCACCGTCTTTCATTGCCATACGGAATTCCGGATGAGCATTCATCA
GGCGGGCAAGAATGTGAATAAAGGCCGGATAAAACTTGTGCTTATTTTTCTTTACGGTCTTTAAAAAGGC
CGTAATATCCAGCTGAACGGTCTGGTTATAGGTACATTGAGCAACTGACTGAAATGCCTCAAAATGTTCT
TTACGATGCCATTGGGATATATCAACGGTGGTATATCCAGTGATTTTTTTCTCCATTTTAGCTTCCTTAG
CTCCTGAAAATCTCGACGGATCCTAACTCAAAATCCACACATTATACGAGCCGGAAGCATAAAGTGTAAA
GCCTGGGGTGCCTAATGCGGCCGCCATAGTGACTGGATATGTTGTGTTTTACAGTATTATGTAGTCTGTT
TTTTATGCAAAATCTAATTTAATATATTGATATTTATATCATTTTACGTTTCTCGTTCAACTTTATTATA
CATAGTTGATCCTCTAGAGTCGACCTGCAGGCATGCAAGCTTGGCGTAATCATGGTCATAGCTGTTTCCT
GTGTGAAATTGTTATCCGCTCACAATTCCACACAACATACGAGCCGGAAGCATAAAGTGTAAAGCCTGGG
GTGCCTAATGAGTGAGCTAACTCACATTAATTGCGTTGCGCTCACTGCCCGCTTTCCAGTCGGGAAACCT
GTCGTGCCAGCTGCATTAATGAATCGGCCAACGCGCGGGGAGAGGCGGTTTGCGTATTGGGCGCTCTTCC
GCTTCCTCGCTCACTGACTCGCTGCGCTCGGTCGTTCGGCTGCGGCGAGCGGTATCAGCTCACTCAAAGG
CGGTAATACGGTTATCCACAGAATCAGGGGATAACGCAGGAAAGAACATGTGAGCAAAAGGCCAGCAAAA
GGCCAGGAACCGTAAAAAGGCCGCGTTGCTGGCGTTTTTCCATAGGCTCCGCCCCCCTGACGAGCATCAC
AAAAATCGACGCTCAAGTCAGAGGTGGCGAAACCCGACAGGACTATAAAGATACCAGGCGTTTCCCCCTG
GAAGCTCCCTCGTGCGCTCTCCTGTTCCGACCCTGCCGCTTACCGGATACCTGTCCGCCTTTCTCCCTTC
GGGAAGCGTGGCGCTTTCTCATAGCTCACGCTGTAGGTATCTCAGTTCGGTGTAGGTCGTTCGCTCCAAG
CTGGGCTGTGTGCACGAACCCCCCGTTCAGCCCGACCGCTGCGCCTTATCCGGTAACTATCGTCTTGAGT
CCAACCCGGTAAGACACGACTTATCGCCACTGGCAGCAGCCACTGGTAACAGGATTAGCAGAGCGAGGTA
TGTAGGCGGTGCTACAGAGTTCTTGAAGTGGTGGCCTAACTACGGCTACACTAGAAGAACAGTATTTGGT
ATCTGCGCTCTGCTGAAGCCAGTTACCTTCGGAAAAAGAGTTGGTAGCTCTTGATCCGGCAAACAAACCA
CCGCTGGTAGCGGTGGTTTTTTTGTTTGCAAGCAGCAGATTACGCGCAGAAAAAAAGGATCTCAAGAAGA
TCCTTTGATCTTTTCTACGGGGTCTGACGCTCAGTGGAACGAAAACTCACGTTAAGGGATTTTGGTCATG
AGATTATCAAAAAGGATCTTCACCTAGATCCTTTTAAATTAAAAATGAAGTTTTAAATCAATCTAAAGTA
TATATGAGTAAACTTGGTCTGACAGTTACCAATGCTTAATCAGTGAGGCACCTATCTCAGCGATCTGTCT
ATTTCGTTCATCCATAGTTGCCTGACTCCCCGTCGTGTAGATAACTACGATACGGGAGGGCTTACCATCT
GGCCCCAGTGCTGCAATGATACCGCGAGACCCACGCTCACCGGCTCCAGATTTATCAGCAATAAACCAGC
CAGCCGGAAGGGCCGAGCGCAGAAGTGGTCCTGCAACTTTATCCGCCTCCATCCAGTCTATTAATTGTTG
CCGGGAAGCTAGAGTAAGTAGTTCGCCAGTTAATAGTTTGCGCAACGTTGTTGCCATTGCTACAGGCATC
GTGGTGTCACGCTCGTCGTTTGGTATGGCTTCATTCAGCTCCGGTTCCCAACGATCAAGGCGAGTTACAT
GATCCCCCATGTTGTGCAAAAAAGCGGTTAGCTCCTTCGGTCCTCCGATCGTTGTCAGAAGTAAGTTGGC
CGCAGTGTTATCACTCATGGTTATGGCAGCACTGCATAATTCTCTTACTGTCATGCCATCCGTAAGATGC
TTTTCTGTGACTGGTGAGTACTCAACCAAGTCATTCTGAGAATAGTGTATGCGGCGACCGAGTTGCTCTT
GCCCGGCGTCAATACGGGATAATACCGCGCCACATAGCAGAACTTTAAAAGTGCTCATCATTGGAAAACG
TTCTTCGGGGCGAAAACTCTCAAGGATCTTACCGCTGTTGAGATCCAGTTCGATGTAACCCACTCGTGCA
CCCAACTGATCTTCAGCATCTTTTACTTTCACCAGCGTTTCTGGGTGAGCAAAAACAGGAAGGCAAAATG
CCGCAAAAAAGGGAATAAGGGCGACACGGAAATGTTGAATACTCATACTCTTCCTTTTTCAATATTATTG
AAGCATTTATCAGGGTTATTGTCTCATGAGCGGATACATATTTGAATGTATTTAGAAAAATAAACAAATA
GGGGTTCCGCGCACATTTCCCCGAAAAGTGCCACCTGACGTCTAAGAAACCATTATTATCATGACATTAA
CCTATAAAAATAGGCGTATCACGAGGCCCTTTCGTC
